>Addgene plasmid #103615 | LSB-hsa-miR-525-5p | depositor full sequence | sequence record 196278 | Full Sequence
AATTGAGGGGATAACGCAGGAAAGAACATGTGAGCAAAAGGCCAGCAAAAGGCCAGGAACCGTAAAAAGG
CCGCGTTGCTGGCGTTTTTCCATAGGCTCCGCCCCCCTGACGAGCATCACAAAAATCGACGCTCAAGTCA
GAGGTGGCGAAACCCGACAGGACTATAAAGATACCAGGCGTTTCCCCCTGGAAGCTCCCTCGTGCGCTCT
CCTGTTCCGACCCTGCCGCTTACCGGATACCTGTCCGCCTTTCTCCCTTCGGGAAGCGTGGCGCTTTCTC
ATAGCTCACGCTGTAGGTATCTCAGTTCGGTGTAGGTCGTTCGCTCCAAGCTGGGCTGTGTGCACGAACC
CCCCGTTCAGCCCGACCGCTGCGCCTTATCCGGTAACTATCGTCTTGAGTCCAACCCGGTAAGACACGAC
TTATCGCCACTGGCAGCAGCCACTGGTAACAGGATTAGCAGAGCGAGGTATGTAGGCGGTGCTACAGAGT
TCTTGAAGTGGTGGCCTAACTACGGCTACACTAGAAGAACAGTATTTGGTATCTGCGCTCTGCTGAAGCC
AGTTACCTTCGGAAAAAGAGTTGGTAGCTCTTGATCCGGCAAACAAACCACCGCTGGTAGCGGTGGTTTT
TTTGTTTGCAAGCAGCAGATTACGCGCAGAAAAAAAGGATCTCAAGAAGATCCTTTGATCTTTTCTACGG
GGTCTGACGCTCAGTGGAACGAAAACTCACGTTAAGGGATTTTGGTCATGAGATTATCAAAAAGGATCTT
CACCTAGATCCTTTTAAATTAAAAATGAAGTTTTAAATCAATCTAAAGTATATATGAGTAAACTTGGTCT
GACAGTTACCAATGCTTAATCAGTGAGGCACCTATCTCAGCGATCTGTCTATTTCGTTCATCCATAGTTG
CCTGACTCCCCGTCGTGTAGATAACTACGATACGGGAGGGCTTACCATCTGGCCCCAGTGCTGCAATGAT
ACCGCGAGAACCACGCTCACCGGCTCCAGATTTATCAGCAATAAACCAGCCAGCCGGAAGGGCCGAGCGC
AGAAGTGGTCCTGCAACTTTATCCGCCTCCATCCAGTCTATTAATTGTTGCCGGGAAGCTAGAGTAAGTA
GTTCGCCAGTTAATAGTTTGCGCAACGTTGTTGCCATTGCTACAGGCATCGTGGTGTCACGCTCGTCGTT
TGGTATGGCTTCATTCAGCTCCGGTTCCCAACGATCAAGGCGAGTTACATGATCCCCCATGTTGTGCAAA
AAAGCGGTTAGCTCCTTCGGTCCTCCGATCGTTGTCAGAAGTAAGTTGGCCGCAGTGTTATCACTCATGG
TTATGGCAGCACTGCATAATTCTCTTACTGTCATGCCATCCGTAAGATGCTTTTCTGTGACTGGTGAGTA
CTCAACCAAGTCATTCTGAGAATAGTGTATGCGGCGACCGAGTTGCTCTTGCCCGGCGTCAATACGGGAT
AATACCGCGCCACATAGCAGAACTTTAAAAGTGCTCATCATTGGAAAACGTTCTTCGGGGCGAAAACTCT
CAAGGATCTTACCGCTGTTGAGATCCAGTTCGATGTAACCCACTCGTGCACCCAACTGATCTTCAGCATC
TTTTACTTTCACCAGCGTTTCTGGGTGAGCAAAAACAGGAAGGCAAAATGCCGCAAAAAAGGGAATAAGG
GCGACACGGAAATGTTGAATACTCATACTCTTCCTTTTTCAATATTATTGAAGCATTTATCAGGGTTATT
GTCTCATGAGCGGATACATATTTGAATGTAGCTCCGAATTTCTCGAGGGCTTGTCGACGACGGCGGTCTC
CGTCGTCAGGATCATGAATTCGACCCGCCTGCCACCATGACCGAGTACAAGCCCACGGTGCGCCTCGCCA
CCCGCGACGACGTCCCCCGGGCCGTACGCACCCTCGCCGCCGCGTTCGCCGACTACCCCGCCACGCGCCA
CACCGTCGACCCGGACCGCCACATCGAGCGGGTCACCGAGCTGCAAGAACTCTTCCTCACGCGCGTCGGG
CTCGACATCGGCAAGGTGTGGGTCGCGGACGACGGCGCCGCGGTGGCGGTCTGGACCACGCCGGAGAGCG
TCGAAGCGGGGGCGGTGTTCGCCGAGATCGGCCCGCGCATGGCCGAGTTGAGCGGTTCCCGGCTGGCCGC
GCAGCAACAGATGGAAGGCCTCCTGGCGCCGCACCGGCCCAAGGAGCCCGCGTGGTTCCTGGCCACCGTC
GGCGTCTCGCCCGACCACCAGGGCAAGGGTCTGGGCAGCGCCGTCGTGCTCCCCGGAGTGGAGGCGGCCG
AGCGCGCCGGGGTGCCCGCCTTCCTGGAGACATCCGCGCCCCGCAACCTCCCCTTCTACGAGCGGCTCGG
CTTCACCGTCACCGCCGACGTCGAGGTGCCCGAAGGACCGCGCACCTGGTGCATGACCCGCAAGCCCGGT
GCCTGATACGCGTGAATTCACTCCTCAGGTGCAGGCTGCCTATCAGAAGGTGGTGGCTGGTGTGGCCAAT
GCCCTGGCTCACAAATACCACTGAGATCTTTTTCCCTCTGCCAAAAATTATGGGGACATCATGAAGCCCC
TTGAGCATCTGACTTCTGGCTAATAAAGGAAATTTATTTTCATTGCAATAGTGTGTTGGAATTTTTTGTG
TCTCTCACTCGGAAGGACATATGGGAGGGCAAATCATTTAAAACATCAGAATGAGTATTTGGTTTAGAGT
TTGGCAACATATGCCCATATGCTGGCTGCCATGAACAAAGGTTGGCTATAAAGAGGTCATCAGTATATGA
AACAGCCCCCTGCTGTCCATTCCTTATTCCATAGAAAAGCCTTGACTTGAGGTTAGATTTTTTTTATATT
TTGTTTTGTGTTATTTTTTTCTTTAACATCCCTAAAATTTTCCTTACATGTTTTACTAGCCAGATTTTTC
CTCCTCTCCTGACTACTCCCAGTCATAGCTGTCCCTCTTCTCTTATGGAGATCCCTCGACCTGCAGCCCA
AGCTTGAATTCTCTAGAATTACCCTGTTATCCCTATGCTTGGTTTACCGAGCTCTTATTGGTTTTCAAAC
TTCATTGACTGTGCCCAACGCGCCTGGGAGCTCACGGGGACAGCCCCCCCCCAAAGCCCCCAGGGATGTA
ATTACGTCCCTCCCCCGCTAGGGGGCAGCAGCGAGCCGCCCGGGGCTCCGCTCCGGTCCGGCGCTCCCCC
CGCATCCCCGAGCCGGCAGCGTGCGGGGACAGCCCGGGCACGGGGAAGGTGGCACGGGATCGCTTTCCTC
TGAACGCTTCTCGCTGCTCTTTGAGCCTGCAGACACCTGGGGGGATACGGGGAAAAAGCTAGGCTGAAAG
ACCGGTTCTTAGAATGACACGCGCCTGGGAGCTCACGGGGACAGCCCCCCCCCAAAGCCCCCAGGGATGT
AATTACGTCCCTCCCCCGCTAGGGGGCAGCAGCGAGCCGCCCGGGGCTCCGCTCCGGTCCGGCGCTCCCC
CCGCATCCCCGAGCCGGCAGCGTGCGGGGACAGCCCGGGCACGGGGAAGGTGGCACGGGATCGCTTTCCT
CTGAACGCTTCTCGCTGCTCTTTGAGCCTGCAGACACCTGGGGGGATACGGGGAAAAAGCTAACTTCTGA
GACGACAACTTTGTATAGAAAAGTTGGCTCCGAATTCGCCCTTGACAGCAGAGATCCAGTTTGGTTAATT
AATTGGCTCCGGTGCCCGTCAGTGGGCAGAGCGCACATCGCCCACAGTCCCCGAGAAGTTGTGGGGAGGG
GTCGGCAATTGAACCGGTGCCTAGAGAAGGTGGCGCGGGGTAAACTGGGAAAGTGATGTCGTGTACTGGC
TCCGCCTTTTTCCCGAGGGTGGGGGAGAACCGTATATAAGTGCAGTAGTCGCCGTGAACGTTCTTTTTCG
CAACGGGTTTGCCGCCAGAACACAGGTAAGTGCCGTGTGTGGTTCCCGCGGGCCTGGCCTCTTTACGGGT
TATGGCCCTTGCGTGCCTTGAATTACTTCCACCTGGCTGCAGTACGTGATTCTTGATCCCGAGCTTCGGG
TTGGAAGTGGGTGGGAGAGTTCGAGGCCTTGCGCTTAAGGAGCCCCTTCGCCTCGTGCTTGAGTTGAGGC
CTGGCCTGGGCGCTGGGGCCGCCGCGTGCGAATCTGGTGGCACCTTCGCGCCTGTCTCGCTGCTTTCGAT
AAGTCTCTAGCCATTTAAAATTTTTGATGACCTGCTGCGACGCTTTTTTTCTGGCAAGATAGTCTTGTAA
ATGCGGGCCAAGATCTGCACACTGGTATTTCGGTTTTTGGGGCCGCGGGCGGCGACGGGGCCCGTGCGTC
CCAGCGCACATGTTCGGCGAGGCGGGGCCTGCGAGCGCGGCCACCGAGAATCGGACGGGGGTAGTCTCAA
GCTGGCCGGCCTGCTCTGGTGCCTGGCCTCGCGCCGCCGTGTATCGCCCCGCCCTGGGCGGCAAGGCTGG
CCCGGTCGGCACCAGTTGCGTGAGCGGAAAGATGGCCGCTTCCCGGCCCTGCTGCAGGGAGCTCAAAATG
GAGGACGCGGCGCTCGGGAGAGCGGGCGGGTGAGTCACCCACACAAAGGAAAAGGGCCTTTCCGTCCTCA
GCCGTCGCTTCATGTGACTCCACGGAGTACCGGGCGCCGTCCAGGCACCTCGATTAGTTCTCGAGCTTTT
GGAGTACGTCGTCTTTAGGTTGGGGGGAGGGGTTTTATGCGATGGAGTTTCCCCACACTGAGTGGGTGGA
GACTGAAGTTAGGCCAGCTTGGCACTTGATGTAATTCTCCTTGGAATTTGCCCTTTTTGAGTTTGGATCT
TGGTTCATTCTCAAGCCTCAGACAGTGGTTCAAAGTTTTTTTCTTCCATTTCAGGTGTCGTGAGAAGGGC
GAATTCGACCCAAGTTTGTACAAAAAAGCAGGCTGGATCCAGGTGCCACCATGGTGAGCGAGCTGATTAA
GGAGAACATGCACATGAAGCTGTACATGGAGGGCACCGTGAACAACCACCACTTCAAGTGCACATCCGAG
GGCGAAGGCAAGCCCTACGAGGGCACCCAGACCATGAGAATCAAGGCGGTCGAGGGCGGCCCTCTCCCCT
TCGCCTTCGACATCCTGGCTACCAGCTTCATGTACGGCAGCAAAACCTTCATCAACCACACCCAGGGCAT
CCCCGACTTCTTTAAGCAGTCCTTCCCCGAGGGCTTCACATGGGAGAGAGTCACCACATACGAAGATGGG
GGCGTGCTGACCGCTACCCAGGACACCAGCCTCCAGGACGGCTGCCTCATCTACAACGTCAAGATCAGAG
GGGTGAACTTCCCATCCAACGGCCCTGTGATGCAGAAGAAAACACTCGGCTGGGAGGCCTCCACCGAGAC
ACTGTACCCCGCTGACGGCGGCCTGGAAGGCAGAGCCGACATGGCCCTGAAGCTCGTGGGCGGGGGCCAC
CTGATCTGCAACCTTAAGACCACATACAGATCCAAGAAACCCGCTAAGAACCTCAAGATGCCCGGCGTCT
ACTATGTGGACAGGAGACTGGAAAGAATCAAGGAGGCCGACAAAGAGACATACGTCGAGCAGCACGAGGT
GGCTGTGGCCAGATACTGCGACCTCCCTAGCAAACTGGGGCACAAACTTAATTGAGAATTCTACCACCCA
GCTTTCTTGTACAAAGTGGTACGTCTCAAGACCAGAGGTCTCTGCTTACAAGATTAGAAAGTGCATCCCT
CTGGAGAGAAAGTGCATCCCTCTGGAGAGAAAGTGCATCCCTCTGGAGAGAAAGTGCATCCCTCTGGAGC
AACCAGAAGAGACCTGTGCTTCACTCCTCAGGTGCAGGCTGCCTATCAGAAGGTGGTGGCTGGTGTGGCC
AATGCCCTGGCTCACAAATACCACTGAGATCTTTTTCCCTCTGCCAAAAATTATGGGGACATCATGAAGC
CCCTTGAGCATCTGACTTCTGGCTAATAAAGGAAATTTATTTTCATTGCAATAGTGTGTTGGAATTTTTT
GTGTCTCTCACTCGGAAGGACATATGGGAGGGCAAATCATTTAAAACATCAGAATGAGTATTTGGTTTAG
AGTTTGGCAACATATGCCCATATGCTGGCTGCCATGAACAAAGGTTGGCTATAAAGAGGTCATCAGTATA
TGAAACAGCCCCCTGCTGTCCATTCCTTATTCCATAGAAAAGCCTTGACTTGAGGTTAGATTTTTTTTAT
ATTTTGTTTTGTGTTATTTTTTTCTTTAACATCCCTAAAATTTTCCTTACATGTTTTACTAGCCAGATTT
TTCCTCCTCTCCTGACTACTCCCAGTCATAGCTGTCCCTCTTCTCTTATGGAGATCCCGAGCGGTGCGTT
TTTATGCTTGTAGTATTGTATAATGTTTTTAAGATCCAAGCTTCTGACCTCTTCTCTTCCTCCCACAGGG
CCTCGAGACAATTGCATCGATGGTACCAGTGAAAGTCTGCAATGAATTCGAGTTGGCGCGCCTGTCATTC
TAAATCTCTCTTTCAGCCTAAAGCTTTTTCCCCGTATCCCCCCAGGTGTCTGCAGGCTCAAAGAGCAGCG
AGAAGCGTTCAGAGGAAAGCGATCCCGTGCCACCTTCCCCGTGCCCGGGCTGTCCCCGCACGCTGCCGGC
TCGGGGATGCGGGGGGAGCGCCGGACCGGAGCGGAGCCCCGGGCGGCTCGCTGCTGCCCCCTAGCGGGGG
AGGGACGTAATTACATCCCTGGGGGCTTTGGGAGGGGGCTGTCCCCGTGAGCTCCCAGGCGCGCCTGTCA
TTCTAAATCTCTCTTTCAGCCTAAAGCTTTTTCCCCGTATCCCCCCAGGTGTCTGCAGGCTCAAAGAGCA
GCGAGAAGCGTTCAGAGGAAAGCGATCCCGTGCCACCTTCCCCGTGCCCGGGCTGTCCCCGCACGCTGCC
GGCTCGGGGATGCGGGGGGAGCGCCGGACCGGAGCGGAGCCCCGGGCGGCTCGCTGCTGCCCCCTAGCGG
GGGAGGGACGTAATTACATCCCTGGGGGCTTTGGGGGGGGGCTGTCCCCGTGAGCTCCCAGGCGCGCCAA
CTCGGTACCGTATCGATGTCGACGTTAACGCTAGTGATATCAACTTTGTATAGAAAAGTTGGCTCCGAAT
TCGCCCTTGACAGCAGAGATCCAGTTTGGTTAATTAATTGGCTCCGGTGCCCGTCAGTGGGCAGAGCGCA
CATCGCCCACAGTCCCCGAGAAGTTGTGGGGAGGGGTCGGCAATTGAACCGGTGCCTAGAGAAGGTGGCG
CGGGGTAAACTGGGAAAGTGATGTCGTGTACTGGCTCCGCCTTTTTCCCGAGGGTGGGGGAGAACCGTAT
ATAAGTGCAGTAGTCGCCGTGAACGTTCTTTTTCGCAACGGGTTTGCCGCCAGAACACAGGTAAGTGCCG
TGTGTGGTTCCCGCGGGCCTGGCCTCTTTACGGGTTATGGCCCTTGCGTGCCTTGAATTACTTCCACCTG
GCTGCAGTACGTGATTCTTGATCCCGAGCTTCGGGTTGGAAGTGGGTGGGAGAGTTCGAGGCCTTGCGCT
TAAGGAGCCCCTTCGCCTCGTGCTTGAGTTGAGGCCTGGCCTGGGCGCTGGGGCCGCCGCGTGCGAATCT
GGTGGCACCTTCGCGCCTGTCTCGCTGCTTTCGATAAGTCTCTAGCCATTTAAAATTTTTGATGACCTGC
TGCGACGCTTTTTTTCTGGCAAGATAGTCTTGTAAATGCGGGCCAAGATCTGCACACTGGTATTTCGGTT
TTTGGGGCCGCGGGCGGCGACGGGGCCCGTGCGTCCCAGCGCACATGTTCGGCGAGGCGGGGCCTGCGAG
CGCGGCCACCGAGAATCGGACGGGGGTAGTCTCAAGCTGGCCGGCCTGCTCTGGTGCCTGGCCTCGCGCC
GCCGTGTATCGCCCCGCCCTGGGCGGCAAGGCTGGCCCGGTCGGCACCAGTTGCGTGAGCGGAAAGATGG
CCGCTTCCCGGCCCTGCTGCAGGGAGCTCAAAATGGAGGACGCGGCGCTCGGGAGAGCGGGCGGGTGAGT
CACCCACACAAAGGAAAAGGGCCTTTCCGTCCTCAGCCGTCGCTTCATGTGACTCCACGGAGTACCGGGC
GCCGTCCAGGCACCTCGATTAGTTCTCGAGCTTTTGGAGTACGTCGTCTTTAGGTTGGGGGGAGGGGTTT
TATGCGATGGAGTTTCCCCACACTGAGTGGGTGGAGACTGAAGTTAGGCCAGCTTGGCACTTGATGTAAT
TCTCCTTGGAATTTGCCCTTTTTGAGTTTGGATCTTGGTTCATTCTCAAGCCTCAGACAGTGGTTCAAAG
TTTTTTTCTTCCATTTCAGGTGTCGTGAGAAGGGCGAATTCGACCCAAGTTTGTACAAAAAAGCAGGCTC
GCCACCATGGTGAGCAAGGGCGAGGAGCTGTTCACCGGGGTGGTGCCCATCCTGGTCGAGCTGGACGGCG
ACGTAAACGGCCACAAGTTCAGCGTGAGGGGCGAGGGCGAGGGCGATGCCACCAACGGCAAGCTGACCCT
GAAGTTCATCTGCACCACCGGCAAGCTGCCCGTGCCCTGGCCCACCCTCGTGACCACCCTGAGCCACGGC
GTGCAGTGCTTCGCCCGCTACCCCGACCACATGAAGCAGCACGACTTCTTCAAGTCCGCCATGCCCGAAG
GCTACGTCCAGGAGCGCACCATCTTCTTCAAGGACGACGGCACCTACAAGACCCGCGCCGAGGTGAAGTT
CGAGGGCGACACCCTAGTGAACCGCATCGAGCTGAAGGGCGTCGACTTCAAGGAGGACGGCAACATCCTG
GGGCACAAGCTGGAGTACAACTTCAACAGCCACAACATCTATATCATGGCCGTCAAGCAGAAGAACGGCA
TCAAGGTGAACTTCAAGATCCGCCACAACGTGGAGGACGGCAGCGTGCAGCTCGCCGACCACTACCAGCA
GAACACCCCCATCGGCGACGGCCCCGTGCTGCTGCCCGACAGCCACTACCTGAGCACCCAGTCCGTGCTG
AGCAAAGACCCCAACGAGAAGCGCGATCACATGGTCCTGCTGGAGTTCCGCACCGCCGCCGGGATCACTC
TCGGCATGGACGAGCTGTACAAGTAATACCACCCAGCTTTCTTGTACAAAGTGGTACGCGTGAATTCACT
CCTCAGGTGCAGGCTGCCTATCAGAAGGTGGTGGCTGGTGTGGCCAATGCCCTGGCTCACAAATACCACT
GAGATCTTTTTCCCTCTGCCAAAAATTATGGGGACATCATGAAGCCCCTTGAGCATCTGACTTCTGGCTA
ATAAAGGAAATTTATTTTCATTGCAATAGTGTGTTGGAATTTTTTGTGTCTCTCACTCGGAAGGACATAT
GGGAGGGCAAATCATTTAAAACATCAGAATGAGTATTTGGTTTAGAGTTTGGCAACATATGCCCATATGC
TGGCTGCCATGAACAAAGGTTGGCTATAAAGAGGTCATCAGTATATGAAACAGCCCCCTGCTGTCCATTC
CTTATTCCATAGAAAAGCCTTGACTTGAGGTTAGATTTTTTTTATATTTTGTTTTGTGTTATTTTTTTCT
TTAACATCCCTAAAATTTTCCTTACATGTTTTACTAGCCAGATTTTTCCTCCTCTCCTGACTACTCCCAG
TCATAGCTGTCCCTCTTCTCTTATGGAGATCCCTCGACCTGCAGCCCAAGCTTGGCGTAATCATGGTCAT
AGCTGTTTCCTGTGTGAAATTGTTATCCGCTCACAATTCCACACAACATACGAGCCGGAAGCATAAAGTG
TAAAGCCTGGGGTGCCTAATGAGTGAGCTAACTCACATTAATTGCGTTGCGCTCACTGCCCGCTTTCCAG
TCGGGAAACCTGTCGTGCCAGCGGATCGACAGTACTAAGCTTGGTCTAATACCCAATCTCTCGTCTTATC
CAGATGTTTTATACGCCTCTGGCCCGTGTCTCAAAATCTCTGATGTTACATTGCACAAGATAAAATAATA
TCATCATGAACAATAAAACTGTCTGCTTACATAAACAGTAATACAAGGGGTGTTATGAGCCATATTCAAC
GGGAAACGTCGAGGCCGCGATTAAATTCCAACATGGATGCTGATTTATATGGGTATAAATGGGCTCGCGA
TAATGTCGGGCAATCAGGTGCGACAATCTATCGCTTGTATGGGAAGCCCGATGCGCCAGAGTTGTTTCTG
AAACATGGCAAAGGTAGCGTTGCCAATGATGTTACAGATGAGATGGTCAGACTAAACTGGCTGACGGAAT
TTATGCCTCTTCCGACCATCAAGCATTTTATCCGTACTCCTGATGATGCATGGTTACTCACCACTGCGAT
CCCCGGAAAAACAGCATTCCAGGTATTAGAAGAATATCCTGATTCAGGTGAAAATATTGTTGATGCGCTG
GCAGTGTTCCTGCGCCGGTTGCATTCGATTCCTGTTTGTAATTGTCCTTTTAACAGCGATCGCGTATTTC
GTCTCGCTCAGGCGCAATCACGAATGAATAACGGTTTGGTTGATGCGAGTGATTTTGATGACGAGCGTAA
TGGCTGGCCTGTTGAACAAGTCTGGAAAGAAATGCATAAACTTTTGCCATTCTCACCGGATTCAGTCGTC
ACTCATGGTGATTTCTCACTTGATAACCTTATTTTTGACGAGGGGAAATTAATAGGTTGTATTGATGTTG
GACGAGTCGGAATCGCAGACCGATACCAGGATCTTGCCATCCTATGGAACTGCCTCGGTGAGTTTTCTCC
TTCATTACAGAAACGGCTTTTTCAAAAATATGGTATTGATAATCCTGATATGAATAAATTGCAGTTTCAT
TTGATGCTCGATGAGTTTTTCTAATCAGAATTGGTTAATTGGTTGTAACACTGGCAGAGCATTACGCTGA
CTTGACGGGACGGCGCAAGCTCATGACCAAAATCCCTTAACGTGAGTTACGCGTCGTTCCACTGAGCGTC
AGAGGTATCACTAGTATTACAGAGGTAAGTTATAACAGTCGCCTAACCC
Features (pLannotate 1.2.2; 28 found; start..end, strand, type, name):
     87..675     -  rep_origin     ori: high-copy-number ColE1/pMB1/pBR322/pUC origin of replication
    846..1706    -  CDS            AmpR: β-lactamase; bla; confers resistance to ampicillin, carbenicillin, and related antibiotics
   1707..1778    -  promoter       AmpR promoter: bla
   1857..2456    +  CDS            PuroR: puromycin N-acetyltransferase; pac from Streptomyces alboniger; confers resistance to puromycin
   2461..2541    +  CDS            HBB (fragment): HBB_PONPY - Experimental evidence at transcript level: Swiss-Prot protein existence level 2. Involved in oxygen transport from the lung to the various peripheral tissues. From Pongo pygmaeus (Bornean orangutan).
   2612..2667    +  polyA_signal   β-globin poly(A) signal: rabbit β-globin polyadenylation signal (Gil and Proudfoot, 1987)
   3646..3666    +  protein_bind   attB4: mutant version of attB; core recombination site for the Gateway® BP reaction BP Clonase™
   3734..3945    +  promoter       EF-1α core promoter: core promoter for human elongation factor EF-1α
   3946..4884    +  intron         EF-1α intron A: intron upstream of the start codon of human EF-1α
   4911..4931    +  protein_bind   attB1: mutant version of attB; core recombination site for the Gateway® BP reaction BP Clonase™
   4951..5646    +  CDS            mKate2: mKate2 is a basic (constitutively fluorescent) red fluorescent protein published in 2009, derived from Entacmaea quadricolor. It is reported to be a rapidly-maturing monomer with moderate acid sensitivity.
   5666..5690    -  protein_bind   attB2: mutant version of attB; recombination site for the Gateway® BP reaction BP Clonase™
   5830..5904    +  CDS            HBB (fragment): HBB_PONPY - Experimental evidence at transcript level: Swiss-Prot protein existence level 2. Involved in oxygen transport from the lung to the various peripheral tissues. From Pongo pygmaeus (Bornean orangutan).
   5975..6030    +  polyA_signal   β-globin poly(A) signal: rabbit β-globin polyadenylation signal (Gil and Proudfoot, 1987)
   6414..6439    +  misc_feature   SA: splice acceptor site
   7111..7131    +  protein_bind   attB4: mutant version of attB; core recombination site for the Gateway® BP reaction BP Clonase™
   7199..7410    +  promoter       EF-1α core promoter: core promoter for human elongation factor EF-1α
   7411..8349    +  intron         EF-1α intron A: intron upstream of the start codon of human EF-1α
   8376..8396    +  protein_bind   attB1: mutant version of attB; core recombination site for the Gateway® BP reaction BP Clonase™
   8407..9123    +  CDS            EBFP2: EBFP2 is a basic (constitutively fluorescent) blue fluorescent protein published in 2007, derived from Aequorea victoria. It is reported to be a rapidly-maturing monomer with moderate acid sensitivity.
   9131..9155    -  protein_bind   attB2: mutant version of attB; recombination site for the Gateway® BP reaction BP Clonase™
   9159..9239    +  CDS            HBB (fragment): HBB_PONPY - Experimental evidence at transcript level: Swiss-Prot protein existence level 2. Involved in oxygen transport from the lung to the various peripheral tissues. From Pongo pygmaeus (Bornean orangutan).
   9310..9365    +  polyA_signal   β-globin poly(A) signal: rabbit β-globin polyadenylation signal (Gil and Proudfoot, 1987)
   9748..9770    -  protein_bind   lac operator (fragment): The lac repressor binds to the lac operator to inhibit transcription in E. coli. This inhibition can be relieved by adding lactose or isopropyl-β-D-thiogalactopyranoside (IPTG). lac repressor encoded by lacI
   9774..9804    -  promoter       lac promoter: promoter for the E. coli lac operon
   9819..9840    -  protein_bind   CAP binding site: CAP binding activates transcription in the presence of cAMP. E. coli catabolite activator protein
   9853..9892    -  CDS            lacI (fragment): lac repressor; lacI; The lac repressor binds to the lac operator to inhibit transcription in E. coli. This inhibition can be relieved by adding lactose or isopropyl-β-D-thiogalactopyranoside (IPTG).
  10065..10874   +  CDS            KanR: aminoglycoside phosphotransferase; aph(3')-Ia; confers resistance to kanamycin in bacteria or G418 (Geneticin®) in eukaryotes
