[The description below was written by a language model from this plasmid's Addgene catalogue record and pLannotate feature annotations shown in this document.]
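Description:
LSB-hsa-miR-525-5p is a mammalian expression plasmid of about 11 kb built on the Low Sensor Backbone (LSB), designed as a two-colour fluorescent sensor of microRNA activity. In bacteria it replicates from a high-copy ColE1/pUC-type origin and carries both an ampicillin (β-lactamase) and a kanamycin (aminoglycoside phosphotransferase) resistance gene, so it is selected with both antibiotics. Remnants of a lac promoter/operator region are also annotated in the backbone.

The payload consists of two parallel transcription units, each driven by the human EF-1α core promoter with its intron A and each terminated by a rabbit β-globin polyadenylation signal. Gateway attB4, attB1 and attB2 scars flank the promoter and coding segments, reflecting modular assembly of the units. The first unit encodes the red fluorescent protein mKate2. According to the record, its 3' UTR holds a target site for human miR-525-5p, although that site is not annotated separately in the feature table. The second unit encodes the blue fluorescent protein EBFP2 without a miRNA target and serves as an internal reference. When miR-525-5p is active in a transfected cell, the mKate2 transcript is repressed while EBFP2 is unaffected, so the drop in red relative to blue fluorescence reports miRNA activity.

A puromycin N-acetyltransferase gene with its own β-globin poly(A) signal is also present for selection in mammalian cells, but no dedicated mammalian promoter for it is annotated. The depositor notes that the repeated poly(A) elements make the plasmid inherently unstable. The depositor also reports that the physical plasmid differs from the deposited sequence by short insertions flanking the puromycin coding region, which do not affect puromycin selection.
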