Addgene plasmid #103615: LSB-hsa-miR-525-5p
Purpose: Used to sense miRNA activity using fluorescence based tools. hsa-miR-525-5p target in 3' UTR of of mKate. miRNA activity can be measured by the repression of mKate2 relative to EBFP2 fluorescent proteins . Plasmid is inherently unstable; please see Depositor Comments
Depositing lab: Ron Weiss. Depositing organization: Massachusetts Institute of Technology. Publication: A mixed antagonistic/synergistic miRNA repression model enables accurate predictions of multi-input miRNA sensor activity. Gam JJ, Babb J, Weiss R. Nat Commun. 2018 Jun 22;9(1):2430. doi: 10.1038/s41467-018-04575-0. PubMed 29934631.
Backbone
  Vector backbone: Low Sensor Backbone (LSB)
  Vector type: Mammalian Expression, Synthetic Biology
Growth in bacteria
  Bacterial resistance: Ampicillin and Kanamycin, 100 & 50 μg/mL
  Growth temperature: 30°C
  Growth strain: NEB Stable
  Copy number: High Copy
Gene/Insert
  Gene/Insert name: hsa-miR-525-5p target
  Species: H. sapiens (human)
  Entrez Gene: MIR525 (a.k.a. MIRN525, hsa-mir-525)
  Promoter: EF-1a
  Cloning method: Gibson Cloning
Terms and licenses: Academic/Nonprofit Terms; Industry Terms: Not Available to Industry
Depositor comments: Please note that this plasmid is inherently unstable due to a repeating poly A element. We recommend performing a diagnostic digest on multiple colonies upon receipt. The depositors would like to note the presence of several discrepancies between the depositor sequence and physical plasmid sequence. In particular, the sequences upstream and downstream of the puromycin coding region have 10 bp insertions which do not affect the ability to perform puromycin selection. The sequences for those regions within the physical plasmids are as follows: Upstream of Puro: GAATTCGACCGCCTGTCTCAAGGTGCCACC; Downstream of Puro: GCTTTGAGACTACGCGTGAATTCACTCCTC. Please contact if you are interested in this plasmid prior to placing an order.
How to cite: LSB-hsa-miR-525-5p was a gift from Ron Weiss (Addgene plasmid # 103615 ; http://n2t.net/addgene:103615 ; RRID:Addgene_103615)
