>Addgene plasmid #103615 | LSB-hsa-miR-525-5p | depositor partial sequence | sequence record 196279 | hsa-miR-525-5p target
AGAAAGTGCATCCCTCTGGAG
